Addgene plasmid #52872: pB-GLUT4-7myc-GFP
Purpose: detection and measurement of GLUT4 translocation
Depositing lab: Jonathan Bogan. Depositing organization: Yale University. Publication: Insulin-responsive compartments containing GLUT4 in 3T3-L1 and CHO cells: regulation by amino acid concentrations. Bogan JS, McKee AE, Lodish HF. Mol Cell Biol. 2001 Jul;21(14):4785-806. 10.1128/MCB.21.14.4785-4806.2001 PubMed 11416153.
Backbone
  Vector backbone: pB
  Backbone manufacturer: Bogan lab, unpublished
  Backbone size w/o insert (bp): 5783
  Modifications to backbone: The vector is based on pMX except that it contains mutations (ATG to GTG) at 1564 and at 1072 to eliminate potential start sites upstream of the cloning site.
  Vector type: Mammalian Expression, Retroviral
Growth in bacteria
  Bacterial resistance: Ampicillin, 100 μg/mL
  Growth temperature: 37°C
  Growth strain: DH5alpha
  Copy number: High Copy
Gene/Insert
  Gene/Insert name: GLUT4 (alt names: SLC2A4; solute carrier family 2)
  Species: R. norvegicus (rat); with human c-terminus
  Entrez Gene: Slc2a4 (a.k.a. Glut4)
  Tag / fusion protein: 7x-myc (internal) (N terminal on insert); GFP (C terminal on insert)
  Cloning method: Restriction Enzyme; 5′ cloning site EcoRI (not destroyed); 3′ cloning site NotI (not destroyed)
  Sequencing primers: 5′ MX1 CCACCGCCCTCAAAGTAGACG; 3′ MX2 CCCCTTTTTCTGGAGACTAAAT
Terms and licenses: Academic/Nonprofit Terms; Industry Terms: Not Available to Industry
Depositor comments: Plasmid is also called pB-G7. We use FACS to select infected cells that express GFP. There is a short linker between GLUT4 and GFP.
How to cite: pB-GLUT4-7myc-GFP was a gift from Jonathan Bogan (Addgene plasmid # 52872 ; http://n2t.net/addgene:52872 ; RRID:Addgene_52872)
