[The description below was written by a language model from this plasmid's Addgene catalogue record and pLannotate feature annotations shown in this document.]
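Description:
pB-GLUT4-7myc-GFP (also called pB-G7) is a Moloney murine leukemia virus-based retroviral expression plasmid built on pB, an unpublished derivative of pMX in which two upstream ATG codons were changed to GTG to remove potential start sites ahead of the cloning site. The full-sequence annotation shows the usual layout of this vector family: a 5′ LTR, the MMLV Ψ packaging signal, a truncated gag lacking its start codon and a pol segment carrying the splice acceptor, then the insert, then the 3′ LTR. No internal promoter is annotated, so expression in transduced cells presumably comes from the 5′ LTR. The bacterial portion carries a high-copy ColE1/pUC-type origin and an ampicillin resistance gene with its own promoter. No mammalian drug-selection marker is annotated; the depositor notes that infected cells are sorted by GFP fluorescence.

The insert, cloned between EcoRI and NotI, encodes GLUT4 (SLC2A4), recorded as rat with a human C-terminus, although the automated annotation matches it to the human protein. It contains seven internal myc epitope tags and is fused through a short linker to EGFP at its C-terminus. The stated purpose is detection and measurement of GLUT4 translocation. In reporters of this kind, the myc signal accessible on intact cells indicates transporter at the cell surface, while GFP reports total protein, but the record does not say where in GLUT4 the tags sit.

The second, shorter feature table matches the stated backbone size and shows lacZ-derived and other bacterial gene fragments in place of the GLUT4-GFP cassette. It therefore appears to describe the empty vector with a stuffer rather than the deposited construct.
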