Features (pLannotate 1.2.2; 13 found; start..end, strand, type, name):
      1..594     +  LTR            LTR: long terminal repeat from Moloney murine leukemia virus
    657..1014    +  misc_feature   MMLV Ψ: packaging signal of Moloney murine leukemia virus (MMLV)
   1079..1495    +  CDS            gag (truncated): truncated Moloney murine leukemia virus (MMLV) gag gene lacking the start codon
   1505..1879    +  misc_feature   pol region: Moloney murine leukemia virus (MMLV) pol region containing the splice acceptor site
   1922..3763    +  CDS            SLC2A4: GLUT4_HUMAN - Also known as GLUT4 From Homo sapiens (Human).
   3764..3786    +  misc_feature   MCS (fragment): multiple cloning site
   3794..4513    +  CDS            EGFP: the original enhanced GFP (Yang et al., 1996) mammalian codon-optimized
   4581..4702    +  LTR            3' LTR (ΔU3) (fragment): self-inactivating 3' long terminal repeat (LTR) from Moloney murine leukemia virus
   4703..5172    +  LTR            LTR: long terminal repeat from Moloney murine leukemia virus
   5238..5290    -  CDS            lacI (fragment): lac repressor; lacI; The lac repressor binds to the lac operator to inhibit transcription in E. coli. This inhibition can be relieved by adding lactose or isopropyl-β-D-thiogalactopyranoside (IPTG).
   5473..6061    -  rep_origin     ori: high-copy-number ColE1/pMB1/pBR322/pUC origin of replication
   6225..7085    -  CDS            AmpR: β-lactamase; bla; confers resistance to ampicillin, carbenicillin, and related antibiotics
   7086..7190    -  promoter       AmpR promoter: bla
>Addgene plasmid #52872 | pB-GLUT4-7myc-GFP | addgene full sequence | sequence record 160459 | Addgene NGS result
AATGAAAGACCCCACCTGTAGGTTTGGCAAGCTAGCTTAAGTAACGCCATTTTGCAAGGCATGGAAAAAT
ACATAACTGAGAATAGAAAAGTTCAGATCAAGGTCAGGAACAGATGGAACAGCTGAATATGGGCCAAACA
GGATATCTGTGGTAAGCAGTTCCTGCCCCGGCTCAGGGCCAAGAACAGATGGAACAGCTGAATATGGGCC
AAACAGGATATCTGTGGTAAGCAGTTCCTGCCCCGGCTCAGGGCCAAGAACAGATGGTCCCCAGATGCGG
TCCAGCCCTCAGCAGTTTCTAGAGAACCATCAGATGTTTCCAGGGTGCCCCAAGGACCTGAAATGACCCT
GTGCCTTATTTGAACTAACCAATCAGTTCGCTTCTCGCTTCTGTTCGCGCGCTTCTGCTCCCCGAGCTCA
ATAAAAGAGCCCACAACCCCTCACTCGGCGCGCCAGTCCTCCGATTGACTGAGTCGCCCGGGTACCCGTG
TATCCAATAAACCCTCTTGCAGTTGCATCCGACTTGTGGTCTCGCTGTTCCTTGGGAGGGTCTCCTCTGA
GTGATTGACTACCCGTCAGCGGGGGTCTTTCATTTGGGGGCTCGTCCGGGATCGGGAGACCCCTGCCCAG
GGACCACCGACCCACCACCGGGAGGTAAGCTGGCCAGCAACTTATCTGTGTCTGTCCGATTGTCTAGTGT
CTATGACTGATTTTATGCGCCTGCGTCGGTACTAGTTAGCTAACTAGCTCTGTATCTGGCGGACCCGTGG
TGGAACTGACGAGTTCGGAACACCCGGCCGCAACCCTGGGAGACGTCCCAGGGACTTCGGGGGCCGTTTT
TGTGGCCCGACCTGAGTCCAAAAATCCCGATCGTTTTGGACTCTTTGGTGCACCCCCCTTAGAGGAGGGA
TATGTGGTTCTGGTAGGAGACGAGAACCTAAAACAGTTCCCGCCTCCGTCTGAATTTTTGCTTTCGGTTT
GGGACCGAAGCCGCGCCGCGCGTCTTGTCTGCTGCAGCATCGTTCTGTGTTGTCTCTGTCTGACTGTGTT
TCTGTATTTGTCTGAAAATTTGGGCCCGGGCCAGACTGTTACCACTCCCTTAAGTTTGACCTTAGGTCAC
TGGAAAGATGTCGAGCGGATCGCTCACAACCAGTCGGTAGATGTCAAGAAGAGACGTTGGGTTACCTTCT
GCTCTGCAGAATGGCCAACCTTTAACGTCGGATGGCCGCGAGACGGCACCTTTAACCGAGACCTCATCAC
CCAGGTTAAGATCAAGGTCTTTTCACCTGGCCCGCATGGACACCCAGACCAGGTCCCCTACATCGTGACC
TGGGAAGCCTTGGCTTTTGACCCCCCTCCCTGGGTCAAGCCCTTTGTACACCCTAAGCCTCCGCCTCCTC
TTCCTCCATCCGCCCCGTCTCTCCCCCTTGAACCTCCTCGTTCGACCCCGCCTCGATCCTCCCTTTATCC
AGCCCTCACTCCTTCTCTAGGCGCCCCCATATGGCCATATGAGATCTTATATGGGGCACCCCCGCCCCTT
GTAAACTTCCCTGACCCTGACATGACAAGAGTTACTAACAGCCCCTCTCTCCAAGCTCACTTACAGGCTC
TCTACTTAGTCCAGCACGAAGTCTGGAGACCTCTGGCGGCAGCCTACCAAGAACAACTGGACCGACCGGT
GGTACCTCACCCTTACCGAGTCGGCGACACAGTGTGGGTCCGCCGACACCAGACTAAGAACCTAGAACCT
CGCTGGAAAGGACCTTACACAGTCCTGCTGACCACCCCCACCGCCCTCAAAGTAGACGGCATCGCAGCTT
GGATACACGCCGCCCACGTGAAGGCTGCCGACCCCGGGGGTGGACCATCCTCTAGACTGCCGGATCCCAG
TGTGGTGGTACGGGAATTCTAAGCCGCCACCATGCCGTCGGGTTTCCAGCAGATCGGCTCTGAAGATGGG
GAACCCCCTCAGCAGCGAGTGACTGGGACACTGGTCCTTGCTGTATTCTCAGCTGTGCTTGGCTCCCTTC
AGTTTGGCTATAACATTGGAGTCATCAACGCCCCACAGAAAGTGATTGAACAGAGCTACAATGCAACTTG
GCTGGGTAGGCAGGGTCCTGCAGAGGAGCAAAAGCTTATTTCTGAAGAGGACTTGAATGAAATGGAGCAA
AAGCTCATTTCTGAAGAGGACTTGAATGAAATGGAGCAAAAGCTCATTTCTGAAGAGGACTTGAATGAAA
TGGAGCAAAAGCTCATTTCTGAAGAGGACTTGAATGAAATGGAGCAAAAGCTCATTTCTGAAGAGGACTT
GAATGAAATGGAGAGCTTGGGCGACCTCACCATGGAGCAAAAGCTCATTTCTGAAGAGGACTTGAACTCA
AGACCTCTTGAGCCTGCAGAGGAGCAAAAGCTTATTTCTGAAGAGGACTTGCTTAAGGGACCCAGCTCCA
TCCCTCCAGGCACCCTCACCACCCTCTGGGCCCTCTCCGTGGCCATCTTTTCCGTGGGCGGCATGATTTC
CTCCTTCCTCATTGGTATCATCTCTCAGTGGCTTGGAAGGAAAAGGGCCATGCTGGTCAACAATGTCCTG
GCGGTGCTGGGGGGCAGCCTCATGGGCCTGGCCAACGCTGCTGCCTCCTATGAAATGCTCATCCTTGGAC
GATTCCTCATTGGCGCCTACTCAGGGCTGACATCAGGGCTGGTGCCCATGTACGTGGGGGAGATTGCTCC
CACTCACCTGCGGGGCGCCCTGGGGACGCTCAACCAACTGGCCATTGTTATCGGCATTCTGATCGCCCAG
GTGCTGGGCTTGGAGTCCCTCCTGGGCACTGCCAGCCTGTGGCCACTGCTCCTGGGCCTCACAGTGCTAC
CTGCCCTCCTGCAGCTGGTCCTGCTGCCCTTCTGTCCCGAGAGCCCCCGCTACCTCTACATCATCCAGAA
TCTCGAGGGGCCTGCCAGAAAGAGTCTGAAGCGCCTGACAGGCTGGGCCGATGTTTCTGGAGTGCTGGCT
GAGCTGAAGGATGAGAAGCGGAAGCTGGAGCGTGAGCGGCCACTGTCCCTGCTCCAGCTCCTGGGCAGCC
GTACCCACCGGCAGCCCCTGATCATTGCGGTCGTGCTGCAGCTGAGCCAGCAGCTCTCTGGCATCAATGC
TGTTTTCTATTATTCGACCAGCATCTTCGAGACAGCAGGGGTAGGCCAGCCTGCCTATGCCACCATAGGA
GCTGGTGTGGTCAACACAGTCTTCACCTTGGTCTCGGTGTTGTTGGTGGAGCGGGCGGGGCGCCGGACGC
TCCATCTCCTGGGCCTGGCGGGCATGTGTGGCTGTGCCATCCTGATGACTGTGGCTCTGCTCCTGCTGGA
GCGAGTTCCAGCCATGAGCTACGTCTCCATTGTGGCCATCTTTGGCTTCGTGGCATTTTTTGAGATTGGC
CCTGGCCCCATTCCTTGGTTCATCGTGGCCGAGCTCTTCAGCCAGGGACCCCGCCCGGCAGCCATGGCTG
TGGCTGGTTTCTCCAACTGGACGAGCAACTTCATCATTGGCATGGGTTTCCAGTATGTTGCGGAGGCTAT
GGGGCCCTACGTCTTCCTTCTATTTGCGGTCCTCCTGCTGGGCTTCTTCATCTTCACCTTCTTAAGAGTA
CCTGAAACTCGAGGCCGGACGTTTGACCAGATCTCGGCTGCCTTCCACCGGACACCCTCTCTTTTAGAGC
AGGAGGTGAAACCCAGCACAGAACTTGAGTATTTAGGGCCAGATGAGAATGACCCGCGGGCCCGGGATCC
ACCGGTCGCCACCATGGTGAGCAAGGGCGAGGAGCTGTTCACCGGGGTGGTGCCCATCCTGGTCGAGCTG
GACGGCGACGTAAACGGCCACAAGTTCAGCGTGTCCGGCGAGGGCGAGGGCGATGCCACCTACGGCAAGC
TGACCCTGAAGTTCATCTGCACCACCGGCAAGCTGCCCGTGCCCTGGCCCACCCTCGTGACCACCCTGAC
CTACGGCGTGCAGTGCTTCAGCCGCTACCCCGACCACATGAAGCAGCACGACTTCTTCAAGTCCGCCATG
CCCGAAGGCTACGTCCAGGAGCGCACCATCTTCTTCAAGGACGACGGCAACTACAAGACCCGCGCCGAGG
TGAAGTTCGAGGGCGACACCCTGGTGAACCGCATCGAGCTGAAGGGCATCGACTTCAAGGAGGACGGCAA
CATCCTGGGGCACAAGCTGGAGTACAACTACAACAGCCACAACGTCTATATCATGGCCGACAAGCAGAAG
AACGGCATCAAGGTGAACTTCAAGATCCGCCACAACATCGAGGACGGCAGCGTGCAGCTCGCCGACCACT
ACCAGCAGAACACCCCCATCGGCGACGGCCCCGTGCTGCTGCCCGACAACCACTACCTGAGCACCCAGTC
CGCCCTGAGCAAAGACCCCAACGAGAAGCGCGATCACATGGTCCTGCTGGAGTTCGTGACCGCCGCCGGG
ATCACTCTCGGCATGGACGAGCTGTACAAGTAAAGCGGCCGCCAGCACAGTGGTCGACGATAAAATAAAA
GATTTTATTTAGTCTCCAGAAAAAGGGGGGAATGAAAGACCCCACCTGTAGGTTTGGCAAGCTAGCTTAA
GTAACGCCATTTTGCAAGGCATGGAAAAATACATAACTGAGAATAGAGAAGTTCAGATCAAGGTCAGGAA
CAGATGGAACAGCTGAATATGGGCCAAACAGGATATCTGTGGTAAGCAGTTCCTGCCCCGGCTCAGGGCC
AAGAACAGATGGAACAGCTGAATATGGGCCAAACAGGATATCTGTGGTAAGCAGTTCCTGCCCCGGCTCA
GGGCCAAGAACAGATGGTCCCCAGATGCGGTCCAGCCCTCAGCAGTTTCTAGAGAACCATCAGATGTTTC
CAGGGTGCCCCAAGGACCTGAAATGACCCTGTGCCTTATTTGAACTAACCAATCAGTTCGCTTCTCGCTT
CTGTTCGCGCGCTTCTGCTCCCCGAGCTCAATAAAAGAGCCCACAACCCCTCACTCGGGGCGCCAGTCCT
CCGATTGACTGAGTCGCCCGGGTACCCGTGTATCCAATAAACCCTCTTGCAGTTGCATCCGACTTGTGGT
CTCGCTGTTCCTTGGGAGGGTCTCCTCTGAGTGATTGACTACCCGTCAGCGGGGGTCTTTCACATGCAGC
ATGTATCAAAATTAATTTGGTTTTTTTTCTTAAGTATTTACATTAAATGGCCATAGTTGCATTAATGAAT
CGGCCAACGCGCGGGGAGAGGCGGTTTGCGTATTGGGCGCTCTTCCGCTTCCTCGCTCACTGACTCGCTG
CGCTCGGTCGTTCGGCTGCGGCGAGCGGTATCAGCTCACTCAAAGGCGGTAATACGGTTATCCACAGAAT
CAGGGGATAACGCAGGAAAGAACATGTGAGCAAAAGGCCAGCAAAAGGCCAGGAACCGTAAAAAGGCCGC
GTTGCTGGCGTTTTTCCATAGGCTCCGCCCCCCTGACGAGCATCACAAAAATCGACGCTCAAGTCAGAGG
TGGCGAAACCCGACAGGACTATAAAGATACCAGGCGTTTCCCCCTGGAAGCTCCCTCGTGCGCTCTCCTG
TTCCGACCCTGCCGCTTACCGGATACCTGTCCGCCTTTCTCCCTTCGGGAAGCGTGGCGCTTTCTCATAG
CTCACGCTGTAGGTATCTCAGTTCGGTGTAGGTCGTTCGCTCCAAGCTGGGCTGTGTGCACGAACCCCCC
GTTCAGCCCGACCGCTGCGCCTTATCCGGTAACTATCGTCTTGAGTCCAACCCGGTAAGACACGACTTAT
CGCCACTGGCAGCAGCCACTGGTAACAGGATTAGCAGAGCGAGGTATGTAGGCGGTGCTACAGAGTTCTT
GAAGTGGTGGCCTAACTACGGCTACACTAGAAGAACAGTATTTGGTATCTGCGCTCTGCTGAAGCCAGTT
ACCTTCGGAAAAAGAGTTGGTAGCTCTTGATCCGGCAAACAAACCACCGCTGGTAGCGGTGGTTTTTTTG
TTTGCAAGCAGCAGATTACGCGCAGAAAAAAAGGATCTCAAGAAGATCCTTTGATCTTTTCTACGGGGTC
TGACGCTCAGTGGAACGAAAACTCACGTTAAGGGATTTTGGTCATGAGATTATCAAAAAGGATCTTCACC
TAGATCCTTTTGCGGCCGGCCGCAAATCAATCTAAAGTATATATGAGTAAACTTGGTCTGACAGTTACCA
ATGCTTAATCAGTGAGGCACCTATCTCAGCGATCTGTCTATTTCGTTCATCCATAGTTGCCTGACTCCCC
GTCGTGTAGATAACTACGATACGGGAGGGCTTACCATCTGGCCCCAGTGCTGCAATGATACCGCGAGACC
CACGCTCACCGGCTCCAGATTTATCAGCAATAAACCAGCCAGCCGGAAGGGCCGAGCGCAGAAGTGGTCC
TGCAACTTTATCCGCCTCCATCCAGTCTATTAATTGTTGCCGGGAAGCTAGAGTAAGTAGTTCGCCAGTT
AATAGTTTGCGCAACGTTGTTGCCATTGCTACAGGCATCGTGGTGTCACGCTCGTCGTTTGGTATGGCTT
CATTCAGCTCCGGTTCCCAACGATCAAGGCGAGTTACATGATCCCCCATGTTGTGCAAAAAAGCGGTTAG
CTCCTTCGGTCCTCCGATCGTTGTCAGAAGTAAGTTGGCCGCAGTGTTATCACTCATGGTTATGGCAGCA
CTGCATAATTCTCTTACTGTCATGCCATCCGTAAGATGCTTTTCTGTGACTGGTGAGTACTCAACCAAGT
CATTCTGAGAATAGTGTATGCGGCGACCGAGTTGCTCTTGCCCGGCGTCAATACGGGATAATACCGCGCC
ACATAGCAGAACTTTAAAAGTGCTCATCATTGGAAAACGTTCTTCGGGGCGAAAACTCTCAAGGATCTTA
CCGCTGTTGAGATCCAGTTCGATGTAACCCACTCGTGCACCCAACTGATCTTCAGCATCTTTTACTTTCA
CCAGCGTTTCTGGGTGAGCAAAAACAGGAAGGCAAAATGCCGCAAAAAAGGGAATAAGGGCGACACGGAA
ATGTTGAATACTCATACTCTTCCTTTTTCAATATTATTGAAGCATTTATCAGGGTTATTGTCTCATGAGC
GGATACATATTTGAATGTATTTAGAAAAATAAACAAATAGGGGTTCCGCGCACATTTCCCCGAAAAGTGC
CACCTGCAT
