Features (pLannotate 1.2.2; 3 found; start..end, strand, type, name):
     19..1860    +  CDS            SLC2A4: GLUT4_HUMAN - Also known as GLUT4 From Homo sapiens (Human).
   1861..1883    +  misc_feature   MCS (fragment): multiple cloning site
   1891..2610    +  CDS            EGFP: the original enhanced GFP (Yang et al., 1996) mammalian codon-optimized
>Addgene plasmid #52872 | pB-GLUT4-7myc-GFP | analyzer sequence | sequence record 82190
GAATTCTAAGCCGCCACCATGCCGTCGGGTTTCCAGCAGATCGGCTCTGAAGATGGGGAACCCCCTCAGC
AGCGAGTGACTGGGACACTGGTCCTTGCTGTATTCTCAGCTGTGCTTGGCTCCCTTCAGTTTGGCTATAA
CATTGGAGTCATCAACGCCCCACAGAAAGTGATTGAACAGAGCTACAATGCAACTTGGCTGGGTAGGCAG
GGTCCTGCAGAGGAGCAAAAGCTTATTTCTGAAGAGGACTTGAATGAAATGGAGCAAAAGCTCATTTCTG
AAGAGGACTTGAATGAAATGGAGCAAAAGCTCATTTCTGAAGAGGACTTGAATGAAATGGAGCAAAAGCT
CATTTCTGAAGAGGACTTGAATGAAATGGAGCAAAAGCTCATTTCTGAAGAGGACTTGAATGAAATGGAG
AGCTTGGGCGACCTCACCATGGAGCAAAAGCTCATTTCTGAAGAGGACTTGAACTCAAGACCTCTTGAGC
CTGCAGAGGAGCAAAAGCTTATTTCTGAAGAGGACTTGCTTAAGGGACCCAGCTCCATCCCTCCAGGCAC
CCTCACCACCCTCTGGGCCCTCTCCGTGGCCATCTTTTCCGTGGGCGGCATGATTTCCTCCTTCCTCATT
GGTATCATCTCTCAGTGGCTTGGAAGGAAAAGGGCCATGCTGGTCAACAATGTCCTGGCGGTGCTGGGGG
GCAGCCTCATGGGCCTGGCCAACGCTGCTGCCTCCTATGAAATGCTCATCCTTGGACGATTCCTCATTGG
CGCCTACTCAGGGCTGACATCAGGGCTGGTGCCCATGTACGTGGGGGAGATTGCTCCCACTCACCTGCGG
GGCGCCCTGGGGACGCTCAACCAACTGGCCATTGTTATCGGCATTCTGATCGCCCAGGTGCTGGGCTTGG
AGTCCCTCCTGGGCACTGCCAGCCTGTGGCCACTGCTCCTGGGCCTCACAGTGCTACCTGCCCTCCTGCA
GCTGGTCCTGCTGCCCTTCTGTCCCGAGAGCCCCCGCTACCTCTACATCATCCAGAATCTCGAGGGGCCT
GCCAGAAAGAGTCTGAAGCGCCTGACAGGCTGGGCCGATGTTTCTGGAGTGCTGGCTGAGCTGAAGGATG
AGAAGCGGAAGCTGGAGCGTGAGCGGCCACTGTCCCTGCTCCAGCTCCTGGGCAGCCGTACCCACCGGCA
GCCCCTGATCATTGCGGTCGTGCTGCAGCTGAGCCAGCAGCTCTCTGGCATCAATGCTGTTTTCTATTAT
TCGACCAGCATCTTCGAGACAGCAGGGGTAGGCCAGCCTGCCTATGCCACCATAGGAGCTGGTGTGGTCA
ACACAGTCTTCACCTTGGTCTCGGTGTTGTTGGTGGAGCGGGCGGGGCGCCGGACGCTCCATCTCCTGGG
CCTGGCGGGCATGTGTGGCTGTGCCATCCTGATGACTGTGGCTCTGCTCCTGCTGGAGCGAGTTCCAGCC
ATGAGCTACGTCTCCATTGTGGCCATCTTTGGCTTCGTGGCATTTTTTGAGATTGGCCCTGGCCCCATTC
CTTGGTTCATCGTGGCCGAGCTCTTCAGCCAGGGACCCCGCCCGGCAGCCATGGCTGTGGCTGGTTTCTC
CAACTGGACGAGCAACTTCATCATTGGCATGGGTTTCCAGTATGTTGCGGAGGCTATGGGGCCCTACGTC
TTCCTTCTATTTGCGGTCCTCCTGCTGGGCTTCTTCATCTTCACCTTCTTAAGAGTACCTGAAACTCGAG
GCCGGACGTTTGACCAGATCTCGGCTGCCTTCCACCGGACACCCTCTCTTTTAGAGCAGGAGGTGAAACC
CAGCACAGAACTTGAGTATTTAGGGCCAGATGAGAATGACCCGCGGGCCCGGGATCCACCGGTCGCCACC
ATGGTGAGCAAGGGCGAGGAGCTGTTCACCGGGGTGGTGCCCATCCTGGTCGAGCTGGACGGCGACGTAA
ACGGCCACAAGTTCAGCGTGTCCGGCGAGGGCGAGGGCGATGCCACCTACGGCAAGCTGACCCTGAAGTT
CATCTGCACCACCGGCAAGCTGCCCGTGCCCTGGCCCACCCTCGTGACCACCCTGACCTACGGCGTGCAG
TGCTTCAGCCGCTACCCCGACCACATGAAGCAGCACGACTTCTTCAAGTCCGCCATGCCCGAAGGCTACG
TCCAGGAGCGCACCATCTTCTTCAAGGACGACGGCAACTACAAGACCCGCGCCGAGGTGAAGTTCGAGGG
CGACACCCTGGTGAACCGCATCGAGCTGAAGGGCATCGACTTCAAGGAGGACGGCAACATCCTGGGGCAC
AAGCTGGAGTACAACTACAACAGCCACAACGTCTATATCATGGCCGACAAGCAGAAGAACGGCATCAAGG
TGAACTTCAAGATCCGCCACAACATCGAGGACGGCAGCGTGCAGCTCGCCGACCACTACCAGCAGAACAC
CCCCATCGGCGACGGCCCCGTGCTGCTGCCCGACAACCACTACCTGAGCACCCAGTCCGCCCTGAGCAAA
GACCCCAACGAGAAGCGCGATCACATGGTCCTGCTGGAGTTCGTGACCGCCGCCGGGATCACTCTCGGCA
TGGACGAGCTGTACAAGTAA
