Features (pLannotate 1.2.2; 17 found; start..end, strand, type, name):
      7..600     +  LTR            LTR: long terminal repeat from Moloney murine leukemia virus
    663..1016    +  misc_feature   MMLV Ψ: packaging signal of Moloney murine leukemia virus (MMLV)
   1081..1497    +  CDS            gag (truncated): truncated Moloney murine leukemia virus (MMLV) gag gene lacking the start codon
   1507..1881    +  misc_feature   pol region: Moloney murine leukemia virus (MMLV) pol region containing the splice acceptor site
   2033..2122    +  CDS            gpt (fragment): XGPT_ECOLI - Also known as gpp, gxu. Experimental evidence at protein level: Swiss-Prot protein existence level 1. Purine salvage pathway enzyme that catalyzes the transfer of the ribosyl-5-phosphate group from 5-phospho-alpha-D-ribose 1- diphosphate (PRPP) to the N9 position of the 6-oxopurines guanine and xanthine to form the corresponding ribonucleotides GMP (guanosine 5'- monophosphate) and XMP (xanthosine 5'-monophosphate), with the release of PPi. To a lesser extent, also acts on hypoxanthine (PubMed:9100006, PubMed:3886014). Does not ribophosphorylate adenine (PubMed:3886014). From Esch
   2114..2200    +  CDS            trpS (fragment): SYW_ECOLI - Experimental evidence at protein level: Swiss-Prot protein existence level 1. Catalyzes the attachment of tryptophan to tRNA(Trp). Amino acylates tRNA(Trp) with both L- and D-tryptophan, although D-tryptophan is a poor substrate (PubMed:10918062). From Escherichia coli (strain K12).
   2205..2347    +  CDS            lacZα (fragment): LacZα fragment of β-galactosidase; lacZ fragment
   2349..2564    +  CDS            lacZ (fragment): BGAL_ECOLI - Experimental evidence at protein level: Swiss-Prot protein existence level 1. From Escherichia coli (strain K12).
   2563..2703    +  CDS            lacZ (fragment): BGAL_ECOLI - Experimental evidence at protein level: Swiss-Prot protein existence level 1. From Escherichia coli (strain K12).
   2693..2809    +  CDS            lacZ (fragment): BGAL2_ENTCL - Also known as bga. Protein inferred from homology: Swiss-Prot protein existence level 3. From Enterobacter cloacae.
   2810..3091    +  CDS            lacZ (fragment): β-galactosidase; lacZ
   3228..3349    +  LTR            3' LTR (ΔU3) (fragment): self-inactivating 3' long terminal repeat (LTR) from Moloney murine leukemia virus
   3350..3819    +  LTR            LTR: long terminal repeat from Moloney murine leukemia virus
   3822..3875    -  CDS            lacI (fragment): lac repressor; lacI; The lac repressor binds to the lac operator to inhibit transcription in E. coli. This inhibition can be relieved by adding lactose or isopropyl-β-D-thiogalactopyranoside (IPTG).
   4058..4646    -  rep_origin     ori: high-copy-number ColE1/pMB1/pBR322/pUC origin of replication
   4810..5670    -  CDS            AmpR: β-lactamase; bla; confers resistance to ampicillin, carbenicillin, and related antibiotics
   5671..5775    -  promoter       AmpR promoter: bla
>Addgene plasmid #52872 | pB-GLUT4-7myc-GFP | analyzer sequence | sequence record 82191
CTGCATAATGAAAGACCCCACCTGTAGGTTTGGCAAGCTAGCTTAAGTAACGCCATTTTGCAAGGCATGG
AAAAATACATAACTGAGAATAGAAAAGTTCAGATCAAGGTCAGGAACAGATGGAACAGCTGAATATGGGC
CAAAGCGGATATCTGTGGTAAGCAGTTCCTGCCCCGGCTCAGGGCCAAGAACAGATGGAACAGCTGAATA
TGGGCCAAACAGGATATCTGTGGTAAGCAGTTCCTGCCCCGGCTCAGGGCCAAGAACAGATGGTCCCCAG
ATGCGGTCCAGCCCTCAGCAGTTTCTAGAGAACCATCAGATGTTTCCAGGGTGCCCCAAGGACCTGAAAT
GACCCTGTGCCTTATTTGAACTAACCAATCAGTTCGCTTCTCGCTTCTGTTCGCGCGCTTCTGCTCCCCG
AGCTCAATAAAAGAGCCCACAACCCCTCACTCGGGGCGCCAGTCCTCCGATTGACTGAGTCGCCCGGGTA
CCCGTGTATCCAATAAACCCTCTTGCAGTTGCATCCGACTTGTGGTCTCGCTGTTCCTTGGGAGGGTCTC
CTCTGAGTGATTGACTACCCGTCAGCGGGGGTCTTTCATTTGGGGGCTCGTCCGGGATCGGGAGACCCCT
GCCCAGGGACCACCGACCCACCACCGGGAGGTAAGCTGGCCAGCAACTTATCTGTGTCTGTCCGATTGTC
TAGTGTCTATGACTGATTTTATGCGCCTGCGTCGGTACTAGTTAGCTAACTAGCTCTGTATCTGGCGGAC
CCGTGGTGGAACTGACGAGTTCGGAACACCCGGCCGCAACCCTGGGAGACGTCCCAGGTCGGGGGCCGTT
TTTGTGGCCCGACCTGAGTCCAAAAATCCCGATCGTTTTGGACTCTTTGGTGCACCCCCCTTAGAGGAGG
GATATGTGGTTCTGGTAGGAGACGAGAACCTAAAACAGTTCCCGCCTCCGTCTGAATTTTTGCTTTCGGT
TTGGGACCGAAGCCGCGCCGCGCGTCTTGTCTGCTGCAGCATCGTTCTGTGTTGTCTCTGTCTGACTGTG
TTTCTGTATTTGTCTGAAAATGTGGGCCCGGGCCAGACTGTTACCACTCCCTTAAGTTTGACCTTAGGTC
ACTGGAAAGATGTCGAGCGGATCGCTCACAACCAGTCGGTAGATGTCAAGAAGAGACGTTGGGTTACCTT
CTGCTCTGCAGAATGGCCAACCTTTAACGTCGGATGGCCGCGAGACGGCACCTTTAACCGAGACCTCATC
ACCCAGGTTAAGATCAAGGTCTTTTCACCTGGCCCGCATGGACACCCAGACCAGGTCCCCTACATCGTGA
CCTGGGAAGCCTTGGCTTTTGACCCCCCTCCCTGGGTCAAGCCCTTTGTACACCCTAAGCCTCCGCCTCC
TCTTCCTCCATCCGCCCCGTCTCTCCCCCTTGAACCTCCTCGTTCGACCCCGCCTCGATCCTCCCTTTAT
CCAGCCCTCACTCCTTCTCTAGGCGCCCCCATATGGCCATATGAGATCTTATATGGGGCACCCCCGCCCC
TTGTAAACTTCCCTGACCCTGACGTGACAAGAGTTACTAACAGCCCCTCTCTCCAAGCTCACTTACAGGC
TCTCTACTTAGTCCAGCACGAAGTCTGGAGACCTCTGGCGGCAGCCTACCAAGAACAACTGGACCGACCG
GTGGTACCTCACCCTTACCGAGTCGGCGACACAGTGTGGGTCCGCCGACACCAGACTAAGAACCTAGAAC
CTCGCTGGAAAGGACCTTACACAGTCCTGCTGACCACCCCCACCGCCCTCAAAGTAGACGGCATCGCAGC
TTGGATACACGCCGCCCACGTGAAGGCTGCCGACCCCGGGGGTGGACCATCCTCTAGACTGCCGGATCCC
AGTGTGGTGGTACGGGAATTCAAGCTTGATCTCTATAATCTCGCGCAACCTATTTTCCCCTCGAACACTT
TTTAAGCCGTAGATAAACAGGCTGGGACACTTCACATGAGCGAAAAATACATCGTCACCTGGGACATGTT
GACAGATCCATGCACGTAAACTCGCAAGCCGACTGATGCCTTCTGAACAATGGAAAGGCATTATTGCCGT
AAGCCGTGGCGGTCTGGTACCGGTGGGTGAAGACCAGAAACAGCACCTCGATCTGAGCCGCGATATTGCC
CAGCGTTTCAACGCGCTGTATGGCGAGATCGATCCCGTCGTTTTACAACGTCGTGACTGGGAAAACCCTG
GCGTTACCCAACTTAATGGCCTTGGAGGACATCCCCCTTTCGCCAGCTGGCGTAATAGCGAAGAGGCCCG
CACCGATCGCCCTTCCCAACAGTTGCGCAGCCTGAATTGGCGAATGGCGCTTTGCCTGGTTTCCGGCACC
AGAAGCGGTGCCGGAAAGCTGGCTGGAGTGCGATCTTCCTGAGGCCGATACTGTCGTCGTCCCCTCAAAC
TGGCAGATGCACGGTTACGATGCGCCCATCTACACCAACGTGACCTATCCCATTACGGTCAATCCGCCGT
TTGTTCCCACGGAGAATCCGACGGGTTGTTACTCGCTCACATTTTAATGTTGATGAAAGCTGGCTACAGG
AAGGCCAGACGCGAATTATTTTTGATGGCGTTAACTCGGCGTTTCATCTGTGGTGCAACGGGCGCTGGGT
CGGTTACGGGCAAGACAGTCGTTTGGCGTCTTAATTTGAGCTCGAGCGCATATCTACGCGCCGGAGAAAA
CCGCCTCGCGGTGATGGTGCTGCGCTGGAGTGACGGGAGTTATCTTGAAGATCAAGATATGTGGCGGATG
AGCGGGATTCCGAGCGAAAACGGTCTGCGCTGCGGGACGCGCGAATTGAATTATGGCCCACACCAGAGTG
GGCGCGGCGACTTCCAGTTCAACATCAGCCGCTACAGTCAACAGCAACTGATGGAAACCAGCCATCGCCA
TCTGCTGCACGCGGAAGAACCGACATGGCTGTTATACGACGGTTTCCATATGGGGATTGGTGGCGACGAC
TCCTGGAGCCCGTCAGTATCGGCGGAATTCCAGCTGAGCGCCGGTCGCTACCATTACCAGTTGGTCTGGT
GTCAAAAATAATAATAACCGGGCAGGCCATGTCTGCCCGTATTTCGCGTAAGGAAATCCATTATGTACTA
TTTAAACTCGAGCGGCCGCCAGCACAGTGGTCGACGATAAAATAAAAGATTTTATTTAGTCTCCAGAAAA
AGGGGGGAATGAAAGACCCCACCTGTAGGTTTGGCAAGCTAGCTTAAGTAACGCCATTTTGGAAGGCATG
GAAAAATACATAACTGAGAATAGAGAAGTTCAGATCAAGGTCAGGAACAGATGGAACAGCTGAATATGGG
CCAAACAGGATATCTGTGGTAAGCAGTTCCTGCCCCGGCTCAGGGCCAAGAACAGATGGAACAGCTGAAT
ATGGGCCAAACAGGATATCTGTGGTAAGCAGTTCCTGCCCCGGCTCAGGGCCAAGAACAGATGGTCCCCA
GATGCGGTCCAGCCCTCAGCAGTTTCTAGAGAACCATCAGATGTTTCCAGGGTGCCCCAAGGACCTGAAA
TGACCCTGTGCCTTATTTGAACTAACCAATCAGTTCGCTTCTCGCTTCTGTTCGCGCGCTTCTGCTCCCC
GAGCTCAATAAAAGAGCCCACAACCCCTCACTCGGGGCGCCAGTCCTCCGATTGACTGAGTCGCCCGGGT
ACCCGTGTATCCAATAAACCCTCTTGCAGTTGCATCCGACTTGTGGTCTCGCTGTTCCTTGGGAGGGTCT
CCTCTGAGTGATTGACTACCCGTCAGCGGGGGTCTTTCATTCTGCATTAATGAATCGGCCAACGCGCGGG
GAGAGGCGGTTTGCGTATTGGGCGCTCTTCCGCTTCCTCGCTCACTGACTCGCTGCGCTCGGTCGTTCGG
CTGCGGCGAGCGGTATCAGCTCACTCAAAGGCGGTAATACGGTTATCCACAGAATCAGGGGATAACGCAG
GAAAGAACATGTGAGCAAAAGGCCAGCAAAAGGCCAGGAACCGTAAAAAGGCCGCGTTGCTGGCGTTTTT
CCATAGGCTCCGCCCCCCTGACGAGCATCACAAAAATCGACGCTCAAGTCAGAGGTGGCGAAACCCGACA
GGACTATAAAGATACCAGGCGTTTCCCCCTGGAAGCTCCCTCGTGCGCTCTCCTGTTCCGACCCTGCCGC
TTACCGGATACCTGTCCGCCTTTCTCCCTTCGGGAAGCGTGGCGCTTTCTCATAGCTCACGCTGTAGGTA
TCTCAGTTCGGTGTAGGTCGTTCGCTCCAAGCTGGGCTGTGTGCACGAACCCCCCGTTCAGCCCGACCGC
TGCGCCTTATCCGGTAACTATCGTCTTGAGTCCAACCCGGTAAGACACGACTTATCGCCACTGGCAGCAG
CCACTGGTAACAGGATTAGCAGAGCGAGGTATGTAGGCGGTGCTACAGAGTTCTTGAAGTGGTGGCCTAA
CTACGGCTACACTAGAAGGACAGTATTTGGTATCTGCGCTCTGCTGAAGCCAGTTACCTTCGGAAAAAGA
GTTGGTAGCTCTTGATCCGGCAAACAAACCACCGCTGGTAGCGGTGGTTTTTTTGTTTGCAAGCAGCAGA
TTACGCGCAGAAAAAAAGGATCTCAAGAAGATCCTTTGATCTTTTCTACGGGGTCTGACGCTCAGTGGAA
CGAAAACTCACGTTAAGGGATTTTGGTCATGAGATTATCAAAAAGGATCTTCACCTAGATCCTTTTGCGG
CCGGCCGCAAATCAATCTAAAGTATATATGAGTAAACTTGGTCTGACAGTTACCAATGCTTAATCAGTGA
GGCACCTATCTCAGCGATCTGTCTATTTCGTTCATCCATAGTTGCCTGACTCCCCGTCGTGTAGATAACT
ACGATACGGGAGGGCTTACCATCTGGCCCCAGTGCTGCAATGATACCGCGAGACCCACGCTCACCGGCTC
CAGATTTATCAGCAATAAACCAGCCAGCCGGAAGGGCCGAGCGCAGAAGTGGTCCTGCAACTTTATCCGC
CTCCATCCAGTCTATTAATTGTTGCCGGGAAGCTAGAGTAAGTAGTTCGCCAGTTAATAGTTTGCGCAAC
GTTGTTGCCATTGCTACAGGCATCGTGGTGTCACGCTCGTCGTTTGGTATGGCTTCATTCAGCTCCGGTT
CCCAACGATCAAGGCGAGTTACATGATCCCCCATGTTGTGCAAAAAAGCGGTTAGCTCCTTCGGTCCTCC
GATCGTTGTCAGAAGTAAGTTGGCCGCAGTGTTATCACTCATGGTTATGGCAGCACTGCATAATTCTCTT
ACTGTCATGCCATCCGTAAGATGCTTTTCTGTGACTGGTGAGTACTCAACCAAGTCATTCTGAGAATAGT
GTATGCGGCGACCGAGTTGCTCTTGCCCGGCGTCAACACGGGATAATACCGCGCCACATAGCAGAACTTT
AAAAGTGCTCATCATTGGAAAACGTTCTTCGGGGCGAAAACTCTCAAGGATCTTACCGCTGTTGAGATCC
AGTTCGATGTAACCCACTCGTGCACCCAACTGATCTTCAGCATCTTTTACTTTCACCAGCGTTTCTGGGT
GAGCAAAAACAGGAAGGCAAAATGCCGCAAAAAAGGGAATAAGGGCGACACGGAAATGTTGAATACTCAT
ACTCTTCCTTTTTCAATATTATTGAAGCATTTATCAGGGTTATTGTCTCATGAGCGGATACATATTTGAA
TGTATTTAGAAAAATAAACAAATAGGGGTTCCGCGCACATTTC
