>Addgene plasmid #52872 | pB-GLUT4-7myc-GFP | addgene partial sequence | sequence record 83018 | pBMN5 5'-GCTTGGATACACGCCGC-3'
ACCGGGGGTGGACCATCCTCTAGACTGCCGGATCCCAGTGTGGTGGTACGGGAATTCTAAGCCGCCACCA
TGCCGTCGGGTTTCCAGCAGATCGGCTCTGAAGATGGGGAACCCCCTCAGCAGCGAGTGACTGGGACACT
GGTCCTTGCTGTATTCTCAGCTGTGCTTGGCTCCCTTCAGTTTGGCTATAACATTGGAGTCATCAACGCC
CCACAGAAAGTGATTGAACAGAGCTACAATGCAACTTGGCTGGGTAGGCAGGGTCCTGCAGAGGAGCAAA
AGCTTATTTCTGAAGAGGACTTGAATGAAATGGAGCAAAAGCTCATTTCTGAAGAGGACTTGAATGAAAT
GGAGCAAAAGCTCATTTCTGAAGAGGACTTGAATGAAATGGAGCAAAAGCTCATTTCTGAAGAGGACTTG
AATGAAATGGAGCAAAAGCTCATTTCTGAAGAGGACTTGAATGAAATGGAGAGCTTGGGCGACCTCACCA
TGGAGCAAAAGCTCATTTCTGAAGAGGACTTGAACTCAAGACCTCTTGAGCCTGCAGAGGAGCAAAAGCT
TATTTCTGAAGAGGACTTGCTTAAGGGACCCAGCTCCATCCCTCCAGGCACCCTCACCACCCTCTGGGCC
CTCTCCGTGGCCATCTTTTCCGTGGGCGGCATGATTTCCTCCTTCCTCATTGGTATCATCTCTCAGTGGC
TTGGAAGGAAAAGGGCCATGCTGGTCAACAATGTCCTGGCGGTGCTGGGGGGCAGCCTCATGGGCCTGGC
CAACGCTGCTGCCTCCTATGAAATGCTCATCCTTGGACGATTCCTCATTGGCGCCTACTCAGGGCTGACA
TCAGGGCTGGTGCCCATGTACGTGGGGGAGATTGCTCCCACTCACCTGCGGGGCGCCCTGGGGACGCTCA
ACCAACTGGCCATTGTTATCGGCATTCTGATCGCCCAGGTGCTGGGCTTGGAGTCCCTCCTGGGCACTGC
CAGCCTGTGGCCACTGCTCCTGGGCCTC
