>Addgene plasmid #52872 | pB-GLUT4-7myc-GFP | addgene partial sequence | sequence record 83039 | EGFP-N 5'-CGTCGCCGTCCAGCTCGACCAG-3'
CTCGCCCTTGCTCACCATGGTGGCGACCGGTGGATCCCGGGCCCGCGGGTCATTCTCATCTGGCCCTAAA
TACTCAAGTTCTGTGCTGGGTTTCACCTCCTGCTCTAAAAGAGAGGGTGTCCGGTGGAAGGCAGCCGAGA
TCTGGTCAAACGTCCGGCCTCGAGTTTCAGGTACTCTTAAGAAGGTGAAGATGAAGAAGCCCAGCAGGAG
GACCGCAAATAGAAGGAAGACGTAGGGCCCCATAGCCTCCGCAACATACTGGAAACCCATGCCAATGATG
AAGTTGCTCGTCCAGTTGGAGAAACCAGCCACAGCCATGGCTGCCGGGCGGGGTCCCTGGCTGAAGAGCT
CGGCCACGATGAACCAAGGAATGGGGCCAGGGCCAATCTCAAAAAATGCCACGAAGCCAAAGATGGCCAC
AATGGAGACGTAGCTCATGGCTGGAACTCGCTCCAGCAGGAGCAGAGCCACAGTCATCAGGATGGCACAG
CCACACATGCCCGCCAGGCCCAGGAGATGGAGCGTCCGGCGCCCCGCCCGCTCCACCAACAACACCGAGA
CCAAGGTGAAGACTGTGTTGACCACACCAGCTCCTATGGTGGCATAGGCAGGCTGGCCTACCCCTGCTGT
CTCGAAGATGCTGGTCGAATAATAGAAAACAGCATTGATGCCAGAGAGCTGCTGGCTCAGCTGCAGCACG
ACCGCAATGATCAGGGGCTGCCGGTGGGTACGGCTGCCCAGGAGCTGGAGCAGGGACAGTGGCCGCTCAC
GCTCCAGCTTCCGCTTCTCATCCTTCAGCTCAGCCAGCACTCCAGAAACATCGGCCCAGCCTGTCAGGCG
CTTCAGACTCTTTCTGGCAGGCCCCTCGAGATTCTGGATGATGTAGAGGTAGCGGGGGCTCTCGGGACAG
AAGGGCAGCAGGACCAGCTGCAGGAGGGCAGGTAGCACTGTGAGGCCCAGGAGCAGTGGCCACAGGCTGG
CAGTGCCCAGGAGGGACTCCAAGCCCAGCACCTGGGCGATCAGAATGCCGATAACAATGGCCAGTTGGTT
GA
